Addgene plasmid #57212: PS-CFP2-Alpha-V-Integrin-25
Depositing lab: Michael Davidson. Depositing organization: Florida State University, Tallahassee.
Backbone
  Vector backbone: PS-CFP2
  Backbone size w/o insert (bp): 4750
  Vector type: Mammalian Expression
  Selectable markers: Neomycin (select with G418)
Growth in bacteria
  Bacterial resistance: Kanamycin, 50 μg/mL
  Growth temperature: 37°C
  Growth strain: DH5alpha
  Copy number: High Copy
Gene/Insert
  Gene/Insert name: Alpha-V Integrin (alt name: NM_002210.3)
  Species: H. sapiens (human)
  Entrez Gene: ITGAV (a.k.a. CD51, MSK8, VNRA, VTNR)
  Promoter: CMV
  Tag / fusion protein: PS-CFP2
  Cloning method: Unknown
  Sequencing primers: 5′ CMV-F; 3′ SV40pA-R
Terms and licenses: Academic/Nonprofit Terms; Industry Terms
Depositor comments: . Excitation = 400 / 490; Emission = 468 / 511
How to cite: PS-CFP2-Alpha-V-Integrin-25 was a gift from Michael Davidson (Addgene plasmid # 57212 ; http://n2t.net/addgene:57212 ; RRID:Addgene_57212)
