[The description below was written by a language model from this plasmid's Addgene catalogue record.]
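Description:
PS-CFP2-Alpha-V-Integrin-25 is a mammalian expression plasmid built on the PS-CFP2 fluorescent-protein backbone (about 4.75 kb without the insert). It is maintained as a high-copy plasmid in E. coli under kanamycin selection, and it carries a neomycin resistance marker so that transfected mammalian cells can be selected with G418. The record does not list the origin of replication or other backbone features, and no feature table is provided. The use of an SV40 polyA reverse sequencing primer suggests that an SV40 polyadenylation signal lies downstream of the expression cassette.

The payload is human integrin alpha-V (ITGAV, also known as CD51 or the vitronectin receptor alpha subunit), expressed from the CMV promoter as a fusion with PS-CFP2. PS-CFP2 is a photoswitchable cyan fluorescent protein that converts irreversibly from a cyan-emitting to a green-emitting form on intense violet illumination. This matches the depositor's spectral values: excitation/emission of 400/468 nm before switching and 490/511 nm after. The record does not state whether the tag sits at the N- or C-terminus of the integrin. The "25" in the name may refer to a linker length, but this is not explained in the record, and the cloning method is listed as unknown.

A construct of this kind is typically used for live-cell imaging of integrin alpha-V localisation, for example at the plasma membrane and cell-matrix adhesion sites. Photoswitching allows a selected pool of the fusion protein to be marked optically and followed over time to study its trafficking, turnover or diffusion.
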