>Addgene plasmid #57212 | PS-CFP2-Alpha-V-Integrin-25 | depositor partial sequence | sequence record 88351 | insert sequence
GACGTCAGATCCGCTAGTCGACGGTACCTCGGCGATGGCTTTTCCGCCGCGGCGACGGCTGCGCCTCGGT
CCCCGCGGCCTCCCGCTTCTTCTCTCGGGACTCCTGCTACCTCTGTGCCGCGCCTTCAACCTAGACGTGG
ACAGTCCTGCCGAGTACTCTGGCCCCGAGGGAAGTTACTTCGGCTTCGCCGTGGATTTCTTCGTGCCCAG
CGCGTCTTCCCGGATGTTTCTTCTCGTGGGAGCTCCCAAAGCAAACACCACCCAGCCTGGGATTGTGGAA
GGAGGGCAGGTCCTCAAATGTGACTGGTCTTCTACCCGCCGGTGCCAGCCAATTGAATTTGATGCAACAG
GCAATAGAGATTATGCCAAGGATGATCCATTGGAATTTAAGTCCCATCAGTGGTTTGGAGCATCTGTGAG
GTCGAAACAGGATAAAATTTTGGCCTGTGCCCCATTGTACCATTGGAGAACTGAGATGAAACAGGAGCGA
GAGCCTGTTGGAACATGCTTTCTTCAAGATGGAACAAAGACTGTTGAGTATGCTCCATGTAGATCACAAG
ATATTGATGCTGATGGACAGGGATTTTGTCAAGGAGGATTCAGCATTGATTTTACTAAAGCTGACAGAGT
ACTTCTTGGTGGTCCTGGTAGCTTTTATTGGCAAGGTCAGCTTATTTCGGATCAAGTGGCAGAAATCGTA
TCTAAATACGACCCCAATGTTTACAGCATCAAGTATAATAACCAATTAGCAACTCGGACTGCACAAGCTA
TTTTTGATGACAGCTATTTGGGTTATTCTGTGGCTGTCGGAGATTTCAATGGTGATGGCATAGATGACTT
TGTTTCAGGAGTTCCAAGAGCAGCAAGGACTTTGGGAATGGTTTATATTTATGATGGGAAGAACATGTCC
TCCTTATACAATTTTACTGGCGAGCAGATGGCTGCATATTTCGGATTTTCTGTAGCTGCCACTGACATTA
ATGGAGATGATTATGCAGATGTGTTTATTGGAGCACCTCTCTTCATGGATCGTGGCTCTGATGGCAAACT
CCAAGAGGTGGGGCAGGTCTCAGTGTCTCTACAGAGAGCTTCAGGAGACTTCCAGACGACAAAGCTGAAT
GGATTTGAGGTCTTTGCACGGTTTGGCAGTGCCATAGCTC
