>Addgene plasmid #57212 | PS-CFP2-Alpha-V-Integrin-25 | depositor partial sequence | sequence record 88352 | insert sequence 2
ATTGGTTACCACTAATGTCACCTGGGGCATTCAGCCAGCGCCCATGCCTGTGCCTGTGTGGGTGATCATT
TTAGCAGTTCTAGCAGGATTGTTGCTACTGGCTGTTTTGGTATTTGTAATGTACAGGATGGGCTTTTTTA
AACGGGTCCGGCCACCTCAAGAAGAACAAGAAAGGGAGCAGCTTCAACCTCATGAAAATGGTGAAGGAAA
CTCAGAAACTCCGGGATCTCGAGCTCAAGCTTCGAATTCTGCAGTCGACGGTACCGCGGGCCCGGGATCC
CCACCGGTCGCCACCATGAGCAAGGGCGCCGAGCTGTTCACCGGCATCGTGCCCATCCTGATCGAGCTGA
ATGGCGATGTGAATGGCCACAAGTTCAGCGTGAGCGGCGAGGGCGAGGGCGATGCCACCTACGGCAAGCT
GACCCTGAAGTTCATCTGCACCACCGGCAAGCTGCCTGTGCCCTGGCCCACCCTGGTGGCCACCCTGAGC
TACGGCGTGCAGTGCTTCTCACGCTACCCCGATCACATGAAGCAGCACGACTTCTTCAAGAGCGCCATGC
CTGAGGGCTACATCCAGGAGCGCACCATCTTCTTCGAGGATGACGGCAACTACAAGACGCGCGCCGAGGT
GAAGTTCGAGGGCGATACCCTGGTGAGTCGCATCGAGCTGACCGGCACTGATTTCAAGGAGGATGGCAAC
ATCCTGGGCAATAAGATGGAGTACAACTACAACGCCACCAATGTGTACATCGTGGCCGACAAGGCCAGGA
ATGGCATCAAGGTGAACTTCAAGGTCCGCCACAACATCAAGGATGGCAGCGTGCAGCTGGCCGACCACTA
CCAGCAGAATACCCCCATCGGCGATGGCCCTGTGCTGCTGCCCGATAACCACTACCTGTCCACCCAGAGC
GCCCTGTCCAAGGACCCCAACGAGAAGCGCGATCACATGATCTACCTCGAGTTCGTGACCGCCGCCGCCA
TCACCCACGGCATGGATGAGCTGTACAAGTAAAGCGGCCGCGACTCTAGATCATAATCAGCCATACCACA
TTT
