>Addgene plasmid #57212 | PS-CFP2-Alpha-V-Integrin-25 | addgene partial sequence | sequence record 122386 | CMV-F 5'-CGCAAATGGGCGGTAGGCGTG-3'
TTTAGTGAACCGTCAGATCCGCTAGTTCGACGGTACCTCGGCGATGGCTTTTCCGCCGCGGCGACGGCTG
CGCCTCGGTCCCCGCGGCCTCCCGCTTCTTCTCTCGGGACTCCTGCTACCTCTGTGCCGCGCCTTCAACC
TAGACGTGGACAGTCCTGCCGAGTACTCTGGCCCCGAGGGAAGTTACTTCGGCTTCGCCGTGGATTTCTT
CGTGCCCAGCGCGTCTTCCCGGATGTTTCTTCTCGTGGGAGCTCCCAAAGCAAACACCACCCAGCCTGGG
ATTGTGGAAGGAGGGCAGGTCCTCAAATGTGACTGGTCTTCTACCCGCCGGTGCCAGCCAATTGAATTTG
ATGCAACAGGCAATAGAGATTATGCCAAGGATGATCCATTGGAATTTAAGTCCCATCAGTGGTTTGGAGC
ATCTGTGAGGTCGAAACAGGATAAAATTTTGGCCTGTGCCCCATTGTACCATTGGAGAACTGAGATGAAA
CAGGAGCGAGAGCCTGTTGGAACATGCTTTCTTCAAGATGGAACAAAGACTGTTGAGTATGCTCCATGTA
GATCACAAGATATTGATGCTGATGGACAGGGATTTTGTCAAGGAGGATTCAGCATTGATTTTACTAAAGC
TGACAGAGTACTTCTTGGTGGTCCTGGTAGCTTTTATTGGCAAGGTCAGCTTATTTCGGATCAAGTGGCA
GAAATCGTATCTAAATACGACCCCAATGTTTACAGCATCAAGTATAATAACCAATTAGCAACTCGGACTG
CACAAGCTATTTTTGATGACAGCTATTTGGGTTATTCTGTGGCTGTCGGAGATTTCAATGGTGATGGCAT
AGATGACTTTGTTTCAGGAGTTCCAAGAGCAGCAAGGACTTT
