>Addgene plasmid #57212 | PS-CFP2-Alpha-V-Integrin-25 | addgene partial sequence | sequence record 122387 | AcGFP1-F 5'-ctgagggctacatccaggag-3'
GACGCGCGCCGAGGTGAAGTTCGAGGGCGATACCCTGGTGAGTCGCATCGAGCTGACCGGCACTGATTTC
AAGGAGGATGGCAACATCCTGGGCAATAAGATGGAGTACAACTACAACGCCACCAATGTGTACATCGTGG
CCGACAAGGCCAGGAATGGCATCAAGGTGAACTTCAAGGTCCGCCACAACATCAAGGATGGCAGCGTGCA
GCTGGCCGACCACTACCAGCAGAATACCCCCATCGGCGATGGCCCTGTGCTGCTGCCCGATAACCACTAC
CTGTCCACCCAGAGCGCCCTGTCCAAGGACCCCAACGAGAAGCGCGATCACATGATCTACCTCGAGTTCG
TGACCGCCGCCGCCATCACCCACGGCATGGATGAGCTGTACAAGTAAAGCGGCCGCGACTCTAGATCATA
ATCAGCCATACCACATTTGTAGAGGTTTTACTTGCTTTAAAAAACCTCCCACACCTCCCCCTGAACCTGA
AACATAAAATGAATGCAATTGTTGTTGTTAACTTGTTTATTGCAGCTTATAATGGTTACAAATAAAGCAA
TAGCATCACAAATTTCACAAATAAAGCATTTTTTTCACTGCATTCTAGTTGTGGTTTGTCCAAACTCATC
AATGTATCTTAAGGCGTAAATTGTAAGCGTTAATATTTTGTTAAAATTCGCGTTAAATTTTTGTTAAATC
AGCTCATTTTTTAACCAATAGGCCGAAATCGGCAAAATCCCTTATAAATCAAAAGAATAGACCGAGATAG
GGTTGAGTGTT
